>Addgene plasmid #159809 | pMDJ113 - pEXP(HygroR, 5605)[Phsp-16.41 |Cre recombinase (PATCs) | tbb-2 UTR] | addgene full sequence | sequence record 317244 | Addgene NGS Result
TGTCGGATTATGGGCTCTTCTTTTATCCTCTACTTTCTTTCTAGAAAATGCAAATGTTGAGTCAGAAATT
GCTGAATGGAGTACAACTGCAATGGGTTTAGCTTATGTTTCTGGAACAATTACTGGTGGAATTGTGATTG
AAAAGTAAGGTTATATTTCATTTCAATAAATGTTACCACAGTATAACAAAAACAAGTTACATTGTTCAGA
GTATGTCTGAATGTATTATTATTATTGTATTTGTGCATCAGTACTGTAGTTGTACTGAAGAAGGGTTTAA
AATAATCTCAACGTTTTTAAGACGAGTTAGTGAGAATACGGTCGCAGTTAGGATGTTTGGACATAGTTTT
ATTAGATAATCGTGAACTAACTCACTATAAAAACCCGCTAACTCATTGAATAAGATAGTTTTAAACGTTC
AAAATTTGAAGACAAAATTGTATGAATAAGTTTACAGAGTTGGTCGACGCAAGCTTCTCCTTCTCTTCAC
ATTTCTCAATAATTTAGCTCTAATTGCATTCGTATTCTTCGCAAAAATACGTATTCTGATTGACCCGATG
AAATACGGATGCCTAGTTGCATTGATCATCTACGGTTATACTTATGGGTGAGGTTTTTCAAATATATTTT
GATTTAATCGAATAATGAAATTTCAGAACTGGAGTTGGTCCAATTTCGTGGTTTATATCCTCTGAACTGG
TACCTCAAAAACATCGTAGTATTGCTCAATCTGTGGCATATTCAATGAATACTGTAATGGTGGTTATCAG
TACATTTACAGTATTACCTCTATATTCCGTTATTGGTAGTTATGCTTTCCTTATTCTATATTCAATTCCT
TCATTTATAAGTATGCTTATATTATTTCGCTACTTACCGGAAACCAAAGGACGAGAGATTCATGATATTG
TGAATGAACTTAAAAAAAAATGAAAACCTTTGAAAACGTTCATACGGCCGAAATTTTACTTGATCGAGCC
AATTGAACTTTTGTTAAGACTTACAGAAAAGTGAGAGATTTTGTTACAAAAAAGTGAGAAAAAAGCGAAA
ATGAACAGGAAAAAGAAGAAAAATACACCCGAAGTATCATATAAAAATTAAAAAGATTGTTTGACCTGGC
GGAACTTTTTTGCAAAAACTCTGAATATCCATGGCACATGCTTCGTGCAAAACAGGATCCAAATGAATAT
CAACAAGAGATTCTTGAAGACGACGAGCCACTTGCTCAGAGCATTGCTTATCTCGAATGAGACCCTTGTT
AAAATCATTTTTCAAACATTATATGACATTGTCGAAATGTCCTCCTGATTCCATGATGGTAGCAAACTCA
CTTCGTCAGGAAACAGCTATGACCATGATTACGCCAAGCTATCAACTTTGTATAGAAAAGTTGGATTATA
GTTTGAAGATTTCTAATTTCACAATTAGAGCAAATGTTGTTCGGTATTTATTTTCAACGGTATTTATACT
ATTTTCCACCTTTTTCTAGAACATTCGAGCTGCTTGTTGCAAAAGGAGGGCGACTCACATTCGGTACATG
GAAAAGTAGTGTACACAATAAAGAGACCCAGATACATTTTCCGTCTGCGTCTCTTTGCACCCACCGGGAG
TATTTTCAAACGAATGCATCTAGGACCTTCTAGAACATTCTGTAAGGCTGCAGAATGCGGGTATATAAGG
AAAGCGGGCTCAGAGGAAGCCAACACGCTTTGTTCTAGTGCATCTAAAAAACTTCGAAACAAGTTTGTAC
AAAAAAGCAGGCTAAAAATGTCCAACCTCCTCACCGTCCACCAAAACCTCCCAGCCCTCCCAGTCGACGC
CACCTCCGACGAGGTCCGTAAGGTATTTTCCTGCATTTTTCAACTGGGAAAATGAAAGAAAATCGATAAT
TTCAGAACCTCATGGACATGTTCCGTGACCGTCAAGCCTTCTCCGAGCACACCTGGAAGATGCTCCTCTC
CGTCTGCCGTTCCTGGGCCGCCTGGTGCAAGCTCAACAACCGTAAGTGGTTCCCAGCCGAGCCAGGTAAG
TTTTCTTATGGGAAAGAAGGAAAAAACCGAGATTTTACTTGAAAAATTGAATTTTTCGCGGGATTTTCAC
CAAAAATTGTTGAATATTCATTATTTCACGCTGTAAAACAAAAAAAAAAAAAATCAAAAACTACGTTGAA
ATCGCGTTTTTAAGCGAATTTTCTTCAGAATTGCCAGATTTTAACCCCAAATTTTGCAGTTTTTAAATAA
AATTTCACCTTTTCGGCTCAAATTGTAGATTTTCCTGAAAATTTAGTACAAAAAACAATTTCCTCGTAAA
TTTTTCAAATAGATTTTCAGAGGACGTCCGTGACTACCTCCTCTACCTCCAAGCCCGTGGACTCGCCGTC
AAGACCATCCAACAACACCTCGGACAACTCAACATGCTCCACCGTCGTTCCGGACTCCCACGTCCATCCG
ACTCCAACGCCGTCTCCCTCGTCATGCGTCGTATCCGTAAGGAGAACGTCGACGCCGGAGAGCGTGCCAA
GCAAGCCCTCGCCTTCGAGCGTACCGACTTCGACCAAGTCCGTTCCCTCATGGAGAACTCCGACCGTTGC
CAAGGTAAGTTATGTCTACCTGCCTGCCTACCGCCTAAATTTTTTGTGAAGTTTCTTCAAAAAATCCAGA
AAAAAAAACAATTTTCATACGATTTTTTCCCTTAAAATTGTGAATTTTCATGCTTTTTAGCCCCAAAAGT
CATTATTTGAGAAAAAATTTCATACAAAAAAGTTTTGAGAAATACACAATTTTTTAAATGTAATTTTCAA
ATTTTCAATTTTCAACTAGAAAATTCACAAAACTTGTAAATTTTGGACCAAAACATTTATACAATTACTT
TTTTTGAATCTAATAACTACAATAACTACAAATTTAACATTTTCAGACATCCGTAACCTCGCCTTCCTCG
GAATCGCCTACAACACCCTCCTCCGTATCGCCGAGATCGCCCGTATCCGTGTCAAGGACATCTCCCGTAC
CGACGGAGGACGTATGCTCATCCACATCGGACGTACCAAGACCCTCGTCTCCACCGCCGGAGTCGAGAAG
GCCCTCTCCCTCGGAGTCACCAAGCTCGTCGAGCGTTGGATCTCCGTCTCCGGAGTCGCCGACGACCCAA
ACAACTACCTCTTCTGCCGTGTCCGTAAGGTAAGTTCTTTTTTTGAAAAGTGCAGTTTGTAGTCTAATTT
TCATTTATTTTCTTTTTAAAAAACGCATCAATTTTTAAATATTTTGGGACAAAATCCGAAAACTGTACTA
ATTTGTAGTTTGTAAAATTAAAAAAAAAACGCAAAAAAATGTTTTCAAAAATGCTTAGAATAAAAATAAA
ATTTCTAAAAAATTGAACAAAATAAACATTTAAAAATTCAAAAAGTTTGAAAAAATGCAAAGTTTTTTAA
TGCAAAAAATATTTAATGTTTAAACAAATTTAAAAAATGTTGTAAGAATATGTTTAGAGACAGTTTTTAA
ATGTTAAATTGCAAAAAAAAAAAGCAAAAAAAAATTTGAAAAATGTAACAGAAAATTTTAATTAAAAAAG
TCGTGTTTTTTTCAAACCTGCAATTCTTTGTAATTTTATTTATAAAGAGAAACAAATCAAATTGTATATT
ACGAAAAACGATACTAAAATTCGAAAATTTGCGGTTTTTTGCGTAAAAAATACGGTTCCGTAATTTTCAG
AACGGAGTCGCCGCCCCATCCGCCACCTCCCAACTCTCCACCCGTGCCCTCGAGGGAATCTTCGAGGCCA
CCCACCGTCTCATCTACGGAGCCAAGGACGACTCCGGACAACGTTACCTCGCCTGGTCCGGACACTCCGC
CCGTGTCGGAGCCGCCCGTGACATGGCCCGTGCCGGAGTCTCCATCCCAGAGATCATGCAAGCCGGAGGA
TGGACCAACGTCAACATCGTCATGAACTACATCCGTAACCTCGACTCCGAGACGGGAGCCATGGTCCGTC
TCCTCGAGGACGGAGACTAGACCCAGCTTTCTTGTACAAAGTGGGATAAATGCAAAATCCTTTCAAGCAT
TCCCTTCTTCTCTATCACTCTTCTTTCTTTTTGTCAAAAAATTCTCTCGCTAATTTATTTGCTTTTTTAA
TGTTATTATTTTATGACTTTTTATAGTCACTGAAAAGTTTGCATCTGAGTGAAGTGAATGCTATCAAAAT
GTGATTCTGTCTGATGTACTTTCACAATCTCTCTTCAATTCCATTTTGAAGTGCTTTAAACCCGAAAGGT
TGAGAAAAATGCGAGCGCTCAAATATTTGTATTGTGTTCGTTGAGTGACCCAACAAAAAGAGGAAACTTT
ATTGTGCCGCCAAGAAAAAAGTCTCACAACTTTATTATACATAGTTGATAATTCACTGGCCGTCGTTTTA
CAATTTGCTGATACTCCCGGTGAATTCATGTCTTGATGGTTGTGCGCATTGTGGTAATATCTGAAAAATT
TCGAAGTCAGTTTTCTGATAAGGCAACAACTAATAAATTGAGAATCAATTTACCCTTAAGGAACGATGTT
CGCTTCTGAATTTATTAATAAATTTTTCCGTAATTCAATTCAAAATTGTCATATTTAAGAAAAAAACATC
AAAAATGACAAATTCAATATTTTAATTAATTTTTGCTTTCGTCGTAAATCTACACACGCGTCTCTTCCGT
GCGAGAGTCCAAGCCAGCAGCCAAATTCGTTGACTGAGTATTCAACGTTTATACGTTGTCGGCAACGAGA
AATAGGAAAATGCATCGGGAAATGTTCTTTTTTCGATTTTTTCCAAGGTTTTGACAAATTTTACCACGAA
TTTTGCTATGTTTTCAATTAAAAAATATGTTATTCAACTGTTTCTATGAGGAAAATAAGGCTTTGCATGT
AATTTTCTTATTCAGCATAATTTTTAATTAATTTGAATTTTCTGTCCTAACGTTTATTTTGTTTTCTTGG
TTATGACTGATCTGAAATTAATTTTTGAATTTTAAGGTAATATGAAAAAGCCTGAACTCACCGCGACGTC
TGTCGAGAAGTTTCTGATCGAAAAGTTCGACAGCGTCTCCGACCTGATGCAGCTCTCGGAGGGCGAAGAA
TCTCGTGCTTTCAGCTTCGATGTAGGAGGGCGTGGATATGTCCTGCGGGTAAATAGCTGCGCCGATGGTT
TCTACAAAGATCGTTATGTTTATCGGCACTTTGCATCGGCCGCGCTCCCGATTCCGGAAGTGCTTGACAT
TGGGGAATTCAGCGAGAGCCTGACCTATTGCATCTCCCGCCGTGCACAGGGTGTCACGTTGCAAGACCTG
CCTGAAACCGAACTGCCCGCTGTTCTGCAGCCGGTCGCGGAGGCCATGGATGCGATCGCTGCGGCCGATC
TTAGCCAGACGAGCGGGTTCGGCCCATTCGGACCGCAAGGAATCGGTCAATACACTACATGGCGTGATTT
CATATGCGCGATTGCTGATCCCCATGTGTATCACTGGCAAACTGTGATGGACGACACCGTCAGTGCGTCC
GTCGCGCAGGCTCTCGATGAGCTGATGCTTTGGGCCGAGGACTGCCCCGAAGTCCGGCACCTCGTGCACG
CGGATTTCGGCTCCAACAATGTCCTGACGGACAATGGCCGCATAACAGCGGTCATTGACTGGAGCGAGGC
GATGTTCGGGGATTCCCAATACGAGGTCGCCAACATCTTCTTCTGGAGGCCGTGGTTGGCTTGTATGGAG
CAGCAGACGCGCTACTTCGAGCGGAGGCATCCGGAGCTTGCAGGATCGCCGCGGCTCCGGGCGTATATGC
TCCGCATTGGTCTTGACCAACTCTATCAGAGCTTGGTTGACGGCAATTTCGATGATGCAGCTTGGGCGCA
GGGTCGATGCGACGCAATCGTCCGATCCGGAGCCGGGACTGTCGGGCGTACACAAATCGCCCGCAGAAGC
GCGGCCGTCTGGACCGATGGCTGTGTAGAAGTACTCGCCGATAGTGGAAACCGACGCCCCAGCACTCGTC
CGAGGGCAAAGGAATAGGTTTCCCGTAATTGTTACATAAATTGTTATTTCAAATCCTTCCTTTTTTTGGT
TGAAAGAAAAACAATGTGATTTTAAAAAAATTTTGTGTGTTCGACTTCCATTTGACAGACTCACTTAAGG
CCTTGACTAGAGGTAAGTGCAAGTAAGATCAGTGTTTGTTTCGATATCAGTCTGTTTCGTAACGGTCTTC
TGTATAACTACAAAAAAGAATAAAAAACCGTATCACAACTGAGAAAAAAGACAAAACTTATTGAACAGTG
TTCCTTTCAAAAAATTATTTTGTAAAAAATCGAGTTTTTCTCCAAAATAACGCACGCAATCAAAAACAAG
AAAACTAACGTGTTCTCCTGGGCGTGGAACTCCTTATCAAGATTACCATTATTGTCTGTCAGAATTGATA
TTTCAATTATTTCATATCTAGACAAACCCGGGTGTCTTGCATTTATTAGTACTGTGAGTTTACATACAAA
CGAGGCTTACTCAGATAACATAGAGTCACCTCTAATTAGCAAAAACCCATTTCTAATTAGCTATTTCGAC
CAGTTCTAAAGTCACCGTAATTAGAAATGGTTTTTGTAGCTTTTCTAATTAGAAATGACCCCGAGATAAG
TGAAATATGGCATTTTCTGGGTTTTCTAGTAAGAAATGATCCCGCACGTAGTGATTCCGCGTTACAAGCC
AAATTCAAATTAAAAAAGTATATTACACAATTCAAGTTACATTATTTTCAGGAAACAATGGCGAAGAGCA
AAGCAGAGATTCAAAAGGAGGAAAGAGACAACAGATATGAACGAAGACTTCTTGAAAAGAGAAAGAGACA
TGAGGTGAGTAACCATGATAATAAATAATCAAGTAAGGGCTATAGATTTATAAATTCTGGAGTTAACAGT
TTCGAAAAAAAGTAGTTTTCATATGTGCGAAGGAATATCAAAAATAGGGGAATAGCCTAAACGAGTGAGA
AAATTAAATGTTTGTTATTTTTTCAAAAATGTCTGCAGGGCCGTTATCCTTTCAAATGCACTCTATCAAA
CATAGATCATATCCATCATATCTTATCCAGAATTTATATCATATCCAAGATTGAGAGCGTTTCAAGGAAA
ATCTCAAACAACCATACAATTTTGTAGATCGACAACAAGGCCTCCACTTCTTCATCGATGGCCTCTGCAG
CACCTGCACCACCAAGTTTGTATTTTTCATATTAATATAAAGTGAGCCACGCATAGTCGTTTTTAGGATT
TTTGCCAGATCGATGTCGCGCAAACAGACTGTTTTTTTTTCTTTGAAAGCCGTGCGTGACATGGGCCACG
GATTGTAACGCCGCGCTGGATGGATAAAAATTTATTCAGTTTTTTAGCCTTTACAAAATATGGTTCGACT
ACTTTCTTTATTTTTACATTTTTATAGGTGCTCATTGAGCTGAGATATTTTGGGTATAATCGGAAAATCG
CTGATTTTGGTCATTTTTCTGCACTAAAGATTACACAAAAAGTTCAGTATTTAGATTCATTGTTGAAAAT
TGGGGATGATCTACAGATACATATCGCCGTGTTCAAAAACACCCTGGCGTTACCCAACTTAATCGCCTTG
CAGCACATCCCCCTTTCGCCAGCTGGCGTAATAGCGAAGAGGCCCGCACCGATCGCCCTTCCCAACAGTT
GCGCAGCCTGAATGGCGAATGGCGCCTGATGCGGTATTTTCTCCTTACGCATCTGTGCGGTATTTCACAC
CGCATATGGTGCACTCTCAGTGCAATCTGCTCTGATGCCGCATAGTTAAGCCAGCCCCGACACCCGCCAA
CACCCGCTGACGCGCCCTGACGGGCTTGTCTGCTCCCGGCATCCGCTTACAGACAAGCTGTGACCGTCTC
CGGGAGCTGCATGTGTCAGAGGTTTTCACCGTCATCACCGAAACGCGCGAGACGAAAGGGCCTCGTGATA
CGCCTATTTTTATAGGTTAATGTCATGATAATAATGGTTTCTTAGACGTCAGGTGGCACTTTTCGGGGAA
ATGTGCGCGGAACCCCTATTTGTTTATTTTTCTAAATACATTCAAATATGTATCCGCTCATGAGACAATA
ACCCTGATAAATGCTTCAATAATATTGAAAAAGGAAGAGTATGAGTATTCAACATTTCCGTGTCGCCCTT
ATTCCCTTTTTTGCGGCATTTTGCCTTCCTGTTTTTGCTCACCCAGAAACGCTGGTGAAAGTAAAAGATG
CTGAAGATCAGTTGGGTGCACGAGTGGGTTACATCGAACTGGATCTCAACAGCGGTAAGATCCTTGAGAG
TTTTCGCCCCGAAGAACGTTTTCCAATGATGAGCACTTTTAAAGTTCTGCTATGTGGCGCGGTATTATCC
CGTATTGACGCCGGGCAAGAGCAACTCGGTCGCCGCATACACTATTCTCAGAATGACTTGGTTGAGTACT
CACCAGTCACAGAAAAGCATCTTACGGATGGCATGACAGTAAGAGAATTATGCAGTGCTGCCATAACCAT
GAGTGATAACACTGCGGCCAACTTACTTCTGACAACGATCGGAGGACCGAAGGAGCTAACCGCTTTTTTG
CACAACATGGGGGATCATGTAACTCGCCTTGATCGTTGGGAACCGGAGCTGAATGAAGCCATACCAAACG
ACGAGCGTGACACCACGATGCCTGTAGCAATGGCAACAACGTTGCGCAAACTATTAACTGGCGAACTACT
TACTCTAGCTTCCCGGCAACAATTAATAGACTGGATGGAGGCGGATAAAGTTGCAGGACCACTTCTGCGC
TCGGCCCTTCCGGCTGGCTGGTTTATTGCTGATAAATCTGGAGCCGGTGAGCGTGGGTCTCGCGGTATCA
TTGCAGCACTGGGGTCAGATGGTAAGCCCTCCCGTATCGTAGTTATCTACACGACGGGGAGTCAGGCAAC
TATGGATGAACGAAATAGACAGATCGCTGAGATAGGTGCCTCACTGATTAAGCATTGGTAACTGTCAGAC
CAAGTTTACTCATATATACTTTAGATTGATTTAAAACTTCATTTTTAATTTAAAAGGATCTAGGTGAAGA
TCCTTTTTGATAATCTCATGACCAAAATCCCTTAACGTGAGTTTTCGTTCCACTGAGCGTCAGACCCCGT
AGAAAAGATCAAAGGATCTTCTTGAGATCCTTTTTTTCTGCGCGTAATCTGCTGCTTGCAAACAAAAAAA
CCACCGCTACCAGCGGTGGTTTGTTTGCCGGATCAAGAGCTACCAACTCTTTTTCCGAAGGTAACTGGCT
TCAGCAGAGCGCAGATACCAAATACTGTTCTTCTAGTGTAGCCGTAGTTAGGCCACCACTTCAAGAACTC
TGTAGCACCGCCTACATACCTCGCTCTGCTAATCCTGTTACCAGTGGCTGCTGCCAGTGGCGATAAGTCG
TGTCTTACCGGGTTGGACTCAAGACGATAGTTACCGGATAAGGCGCAGCGGTCGGGCTGAACGGGGGGTT
CGTGCACACAGCCCAGCTTGGAGCGAACGACCTACACCGAACTGAGATACCTACAGCGTGAGCTATGAGA
AAGCGCCACGCTTCCCGAAGGGAGAAAGGCGGACAGGTATCCGGTAAGCGGCAGGGTCGGAACAGGAGAG
CGCACGAGGGAGCTTCCAGGGGGAAACGCCTGGTATCTTTATAGTCCTGTCGGGTTTCGCCACCTCTGAC
TTGAGCGTCGATTTTTGTGATGCTCGTCAGGGGGGCGGAGCCTATGGAAAAACGCCAGCAACGCGGCCTT
TTTACGGTTCCTGGTCTTTTGCTGGCCTTTTGCTCACATGTTCTTTCCTGCGTTATCCCCTGATTCTGTG
GATAACCGTATTACCGCCTTTGAGTGAGCTGATACC
Features (pLannotate 1.2.2; 17 found; start..end, strand, type, name):
    614..630     -  CDS            M13 gene XI (fragment): pXI; XI; phage assembly
   1108..1323    -  CDS            GSLG1_CAEEL (fragment): Experimental evidence at protein level: Swiss-Prot protein existence level 1. From Caenorhabditis elegans.
   1373..1393    +  protein_bind   attB4: mutant version of attB; core recombination site for the Gateway® BP reaction BP Clonase™
   1739..1763    +  protein_bind   attB1: mutant version of attB; recombination site for the Gateway® BP reaction BP Clonase™
   1768..1842    +  CDS            cre (fragment): RECR_BPP1 - Experimental evidence at protein level: Swiss-Prot protein existence level 1. Catalyzes site-specific recombination between two 34-base- pair LOXP sites. Its role is to maintain the phage genome as a monomeric unit-copy plasmid in the lysogenic state. From Escherichia phage P1 (Bacteriophage P1).
   2330..2593    +  CDS            cre (fragment): RECR_BPP1 - Experimental evidence at protein level: Swiss-Prot protein existence level 1. Catalyzes site-specific recombination between two 34-base- pair LOXP sites. Its role is to maintain the phage genome as a monomeric unit-copy plasmid in the lysogenic state. From Escherichia phage P1 (Bacteriophage P1).
   4014..4034    -  protein_bind   attB2: mutant version of attB; core recombination site for the Gateway® BP reaction BP Clonase™
   4040..4363    +  terminator     tbb-2 terminator: tbb-2; transcription terminator for the C. elegans tubulin beta-2 gene
   4367..4387    -  protein_bind   attB3: mutant version of attB; core recombination site for the Gateway® BP reaction BP Clonase™
   4391..4413    +  CDS            lacZα (fragment): LacZα fragment of β-galactosidase; lacZ fragment
   5012..6037    +  CDS            HygR: aminoglycoside phosphotransferase from E. coli; aph(4)-Ia; confers resistance to hygromycin
   7601..7719    +  CDS            lacZα (fragment): LacZα fragment of β-galactosidase; lacZ fragment
   7725..7824    -  misc_feature   bom (fragment): basis of mobility region from pBR322
   7926..7961    -  CDS            rop (fragment): Rop protein, which maintains plasmids at low copy number; rop
   8056..8160    +  promoter       AmpR promoter: bla
   8161..9021    +  CDS            AmpR: β-lactamase; bla; confers resistance to ampicillin, carbenicillin, and related antibiotics
   9192..9780    +  rep_origin     ori: high-copy-number ColE1/pMB1/pBR322/pUC origin of replication
