[The description below was written by a language model from this plasmid's Addgene catalogue record and pLannotate feature annotations shown in this document.]
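Description:
pMDJ113 is a C. elegans expression clone of about 9.9 kb, assembled by multisite Gateway recombination into a pDEST R4-R3-type destination vector. It is maintained in E. coli as a high-copy plasmid through a ColE1/pUC-type origin and selected with ampicillin via the β-lactamase gene and its promoter. The backbone also carries a hygromycin phosphotransferase coding sequence (HygR), which the construct name flags as the worm selection marker. The "5605" in the name, together with a short annotated fragment of a C. elegans gene upstream of the Gateway cassette, suggests that the cassette is flanked by genomic sequence from a defined worm locus. The record does not spell out the meaning of "5605" or the promoter driving HygR.

The three Gateway slots are visible in the feature table as attB4, attB1, attB2 and attB3 sites. According to the name, the first slot holds the heat-shock-inducible hsp-16.41 promoter, although this promoter is not itself annotated. The second slot contains Cre recombinase, and the third contains the tbb-2 3′ UTR/terminator, which is permissive for germline expression. Cre is detected only as separated fragments across a region much longer than the native coding sequence. This fits the "PATCs" label, which indicates a redesigned gene interrupted by introns rich in periodic An/Tn clusters, sequences used to counteract germline silencing of transgenes.

The stated purpose is an optimized enzyme for genome editing in C. elegans. Heat-shock induction would supply Cre on demand to recombine loxP sites, for example to excise floxed cassettes, with reduced risk of silencing in the germline or in extrachromosomal arrays.
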