Addgene plasmid #159809: pMDJ113 - pEXP(HygroR, 5605)[Phsp-16.41 |Cre recombinase (PATCs) | tbb-2 UTR]
Purpose: Optimized enzyme for genome editing in C. elegans
Depositing lab: Christian Froekjaer-Jensen. Depositing organization: King Abdullah University of Science and Technology (KAUST). Publication: Engineering rules that minimize germline silencing of transgenes in simple extrachromosomal arrays in C. elegans. Aljohani MD, El Mouridi S, Priyadarshini M, Vargas-Velazquez AM, Frokjaer-Jensen C. Nat Commun. 2020 Dec 9;11(1):6300. doi: 10.1038/s41467-020-19898-0. PubMed 33298957.
Backbone
  Vector backbone: pDEST R4-R3
  Vector type: Worm Expression
Growth in bacteria
  Bacterial resistance: Ampicillin, 100 μg/mL
  Growth temperature: 37°C
  Growth strain: DH5alpha
  Copy number: High Copy
Gene/Insert
  Gene/Insert name: pEXP(HygroR, 5605)[Phsp-16.41 |Cre recombinase (PATCs) | tbb-2 UTR]
  Species: C. elegans (nematode)
  Mutation: Not applicable
  Cloning method: Gateway Cloning
Terms and licenses: Academic/Nonprofit Terms; Industry Terms: Not Available to Industry
Depositor comments: See www.wormbuilder.org for more information.
How to cite: pMDJ113 - pEXP(HygroR, 5605)[Phsp-16.41 |Cre recombinase (PATCs) | tbb-2 UTR] was a gift from Christian Froekjaer-Jensen (Addgene plasmid # 159809 ; http://n2t.net/addgene:159809 ; RRID:Addgene_159809)
